Addgene plasmid #125846: pLVX-M-Flag-BAP1-G109V
Purpose: express mutant BAP1-G109V
Depositing lab: Boyi Gan. Depositing organization: University of Texas MD Anderson Cancer Center. Publication: BAP1 links metabolic regulation of ferroptosis to tumour suppression. Zhang Y, Shi J, Liu X, Feng L, Gong Z, Koppula P, Sirohi K, Li X, Wei Y, Lee H, Zhuang L, Chen G, Xiao ZD, Hung MC, Chen J, Huang P, Li W, Gan B. Nat Cell Biol. 2018 Oct;20(10):1181-1192. doi: 10.1038/s41556-018-0178-0. Epub 2018 Sep 10. PubMed 30202049.
Backbone
  Vector backbone: pLVX-puro
  Vector type: Lentiviral
  Selectable markers: Puromycin
Growth in bacteria
  Bacterial resistance: Ampicillin, 100 μg/mL
  Growth temperature: 37°C
  Growth strain: NEB Stable
  Copy number: High Copy
Gene/Insert
  Gene/Insert name: BAP1 (BRCA1 associated protein 1)
  Species: H. sapiens (human)
  Mutation: G109V
  Entrez Gene: BAP1 (a.k.a. HUCEP-13, KURIS, TPDS1, UBM2, UCHL2, UVM2, hucep-6)
  Tag / fusion protein: Flag (N terminal on insert)
  Cloning method: Restriction Enzyme; 5′ cloning site Unknown (unknown if destroyed)
Terms and licenses: Academic/Nonprofit Terms; Industry Terms: Not Available to Industry
How to cite: pLVX-M-Flag-BAP1-G109V was a gift from Boyi Gan (Addgene plasmid # 125846 ; http://n2t.net/addgene:125846 ; RRID:Addgene_125846)
