[The description below was written by a language model from this plasmid's Addgene catalogue record and pLannotate feature annotations shown in this document.]
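Description:
pLVX-M-Flag-BAP1-G109V is an HIV-1-based lentiviral transfer vector built on the pLVX-puro backbone for expressing a point mutant of human BAP1 (BRCA1 associated protein 1) in mammalian cells. In bacteria it is maintained through a high-copy ColE1/pUC-type origin and selected with ampicillin via the β-lactamase gene. Remnants of the lac promoter/operator region and an SV40 polyadenylation signal sit in the plasmid backbone outside the viral unit.

The viral genome is bounded by two HIV-1 LTRs, both of which the annotation software labels as truncated 5' LTR matches, each preceded by nef-derived sequence. Between them lie the Ψ packaging signal with a gag fragment, the Rev response element for Rev-dependent nuclear export of the genomic RNA, and the cPPT/CTS, which aids nuclear import of the reverse-transcribed genome. The CMV immediate-early enhancer and promoter drive the payload: a FLAG epitope (annotated as a fragment of a 3xFLAG match, in line with the catalogued N-terminal Flag tag) followed by the BAP1 coding sequence carrying the G109V substitution. The feature table does not itself mark the mutation, which is stated only in the catalogue fields. Downstream, a mouse PGK promoter drives puromycin N-acetyltransferase for selecting transduced cells, and a WPRE enhances transcript expression.

The stated purpose is expression of mutant BAP1-G109V. The vector is suited to packaging into lentiviral particles, with helper functions supplied in trans, and to generating puromycin-selected cell lines. It was deposited with a study linking BAP1 to metabolic regulation of ferroptosis and tumour suppression. The record does not describe the functional consequence of the mutation.
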