Features (pLannotate 1.2.2; 25 found; start..end, strand, type, name):
    377..634     +  LTR            5' LTR (truncated): truncated 5' long terminal repeat (LTR) from HIV-1
    681..806     +  misc_feature   HIV-1 Ψ: packaging signal of human immunodeficiency virus type 1
    790..1128    +  CDS            HIV-1 gag (fragment): gag protein from human immunodeficiency virus 1; gag
   1303..1536    +  misc_feature   RRE: The Rev response element (RRE) of HIV-1 allows for Rev-dependent mRNA export from the nucleus to the cytoplasm.
   1913..2013    +  CDS            Rev (fragment): human immunodeficiency virus 1 (HIV-1) Rev protein; rev; enhances nuclear export of unspliced and incompletely spliced viral mRNAs
   2028..2143    +  misc_feature   cPPT/CTS: central polypurine tract and central termination sequence of HIV-1 (lacking the first T)
   2201..2504    +  enhancer       CMV enhancer: human cytomegalovirus immediate early enhancer
   2505..2708    +  promoter       CMV promoter: human cytomegalovirus (CMV) immediate early promoter
   2793..2824    +  misc_feature   MCS (fragment): multiple cloning site
   2839..2859    +  CDS            3xFLAG (fragment): three tandem FLAG® epitope tags
   2870..5053    +  CDS            BAP1: BAP1_HUMAN - Also known as KIAA0272 From Homo sapiens (Human).
   5087..5586    +  promoter       PGK promoter: mouse phosphoglycerate kinase 1 promoter
   5607..6206    +  CDS            PuroR: puromycin N-acetyltransferase; pac from Streptomyces alboniger; confers resistance to puromycin
   6220..6808    +  misc_feature   WPRE: woodchuck hepatitis virus posttranscriptional regulatory element
   6825..7343    +  CDS            nef (fragment): NEF_HV1BR - Experimental evidence at protein level: Swiss-Prot protein existence level 1. Extracellular Nef protein targets CD4(+) T-lymphocytes for apoptosis by interacting with CXCR4 surface receptors (PubMed:14990729). From Human immunodeficiency virus type 1 group M subtype B (isolate BRU/LAI) (HIV-1).
   7391..7648    +  LTR            5' LTR (truncated): truncated 5' long terminal repeat (LTR) from HIV-1
   7801..7817    -  protein_bind   lac operator: The lac repressor binds to the lac operator to inhibit transcription in E. coli. This inhibition can be relieved by adding lactose or isopropyl-β-D-thiogalactopyranoside (IPTG). lac repressor encoded by lacI
   7825..7855    -  promoter       lac promoter: promoter for the E. coli lac operon
   7870..7891    -  protein_bind   CAP binding site: CAP binding activates transcription in the presence of cAMP. E. coli catabolite activator protein
   7904..7996    -  CDS            lacI (fragment): lac repressor; lacI; The lac repressor binds to the lac operator to inhibit transcription in E. coli. This inhibition can be relieved by adding lactose or isopropyl-β-D-thiogalactopyranoside (IPTG).
   8179..8767    -  rep_origin     ori: high-copy-number ColE1/pMB1/pBR322/pUC origin of replication
   8938..9798    -  CDS            AmpR: β-lactamase; bla; confers resistance to ampicillin, carbenicillin, and related antibiotics
   9799..9903    -  promoter       AmpR promoter: bla
   9951..10085   +  polyA_signal   SV40 poly(A) signal: SV40 polyadenylation signal
  10252..329     +  CDS            nef (fragment) (across the origin): NEF_HV1BR - Experimental evidence at protein level: Swiss-Prot protein existence level 1. Extracellular Nef protein targets CD4(+) T-lymphocytes for apoptosis by interacting with CXCR4 surface receptors (PubMed:14990729). From Human immunodeficiency virus type 1 group M subtype B (isolate BRU/LAI) (HIV-1).
>Addgene plasmid #125846 | pLVX-M-Flag-BAP1-G109V | addgene full sequence | sequence record 246147 | Addgene NGS Result
TGGAAGGGCTAATTCACTCCCAAAGAAGACAAGATATCCTTGATCTGTGGATCTACCACACACAAGGCTA
CTTCCCTGATTAGCAGAACTACACACCAGGGCCAGGGGTCAGATATCCACTGACCTTTGGATGGTGCTAC
AAGCTAGTACCAGTTGAGCCAGATAAGGTAGAAGAGGCCAATAAAGGAGAGAACACCAGCTTGTTACACC
CTGTGAGCCTGCATGGGATGGATGACCCGGAGAGAGAAGTGTTAGAGTGGAGGTTTGACAGCCGCCTAGC
ATTTCATCACGTGGCCCGAGAGCTGCATCCGGAGTACTTCAAGAACTGCTGATATCGAGCTTGCTACAAG
GGACTTTCCGCTGGGGACTTTCCAGGGAGGCGTGGCCTGGGCGGGACTGGGGAGTGGCGAGCCCTCAGAT
CCTGCATATAAGCAGCTGCTTTTTGCCTGTACTGGGTCTCTCTGGTTAGACCAGATCTGAGCCTGGGAGC
TCTCTGGCTAACTAGGGAACCCACTGCTTAAGCCTCAATAAAGCTTGCCTTGAGTGCTTCAAGTAGTGTG
TGCCCGTCTGTTGTGTGACTCTGGTAACTAGAGATCCCTCAGACCCTTTTAGTCAGTGTGGAAAATCTCT
AGCAGTGGCGCCCGAACAGGGACTTGAAAGCGAAAGGGAAACCAGAGGAGCTCTCTCGACGCAGGACTCG
GCTTGCTGAAGCGCGCACGGCAAGAGGCGAGGGGCGGCGACTGGTGAGTACGCCAAAAATTTTGACTAGC
GGAGGCTAGAAGGAGAGAGATGGGTGCGAGAGCGTCAGTATTAAGCGGGGGAGAATTAGATCGCGATGGG
AAAAAATTCGGTTAAGGCCAGGGGGAAAGAAAAAATATAAATTAAAACATATAGTATGGGCAAGCAGGGA
GCTAGAACGATTCGCAGTTAATCCTGGCCTGTTAGAAACATCAGAAGGCTGTAGACAAATACTGGGACAG
CTACAACCATCCCTTCAGACAGGATCAGAAGAACTTAGATCATTATATAATACAGTAGCAACCCTCTATT
GTGTGCATCAAAGGATAGAGATAAAAGACACCAAGGAAGCTTTAGACAAGATAGAGGAAGAGCAAAACAA
AAGTAAGACCACCGCACAGCAAGCGGCCGGCCGCTGATCTTCAGACCTGGAGGAGGAGATATGAGGGACA
ATTGGAGAAGTGAATTATATAAATATAAAGTAGTAAAAATTGAACCATTAGGAGTAGCACCCACCAAGGC
AAAGAGAAGAGTGGTGCAGAGAGAAAAAAGAGCAGTGGGAATAGGAGCTTTGTTCCTTGGGTTCTTGGGA
GCAGCAGGAAGCACTATGGGCGCAGCGTCAATGACGCTGACGGTACAGGCCAGACAATTATTGTCTGGTA
TAGTGCAGCAGCAGAACAATTTGCTGAGGGCTATTGAGGCGCAACAGCATCTGTTGCAACTCACAGTCTG
GGGCATCAAGCAGCTCCAGGCAAGAATCCTGGCTGTGGAAAGATACCTAAAGGATCAACAGCTCCTGGGG
ATTTGGGGTTGCTCTGGAAAACTCATTTGCACCACTGCTGTGCCTTGGAATGCTAGTTGGAGTAATAAAT
CTCTGGAACAGATTTGGAATCACACGACCTGGATGGAGTGGGACAGAGAAATTAACAATTACACAAGCTT
AATACACTCCTTAATTGAAGAATCGCAAAACCAGCAAGAAAAGAATGAACAAGAATTATTGGAATTAGAT
AAATGGGCAAGTTTGTGGAATTGGTTTAACATAACAAATTGGCTGTGGTATATAAAATTATTCATAATGA
TAGTAGGAGGCTTGGTAGGTTTAAGAATAGTTTTTGCTGTACTTTCTATAGTGAATAGAGTTAGGCAGGG
ATATTCACCATTATCGTTTCAGACCCACCTCCCAACCCCGAGGGGACCCGACAGGCCCGAAGGAATAGAA
GAAGAAGGTGGAGAGAGAGACAGAGACAGATCCATTCGATTAGTGAACGGATCTCGACGGTATCGCCTTT
AAAAGAAAAGGGGGGATTGGGGGGTACAGTGCAGGGGAAAGAATAGTAGACATAATAGCAACAGACATAC
AAACTAAAGAATTACAAAAACAAATTACAAAAATTCAAAATTTTCGGGTTTATTACAGGGACAGCAGAGA
TCCAGTTTATCGATAAGCTTGGGAGTTCCGCGTTACATAACTTACGGTAAATGGCCCGCCTGGCTGACCG
CCCAACGACCCCCGCCCATTGACGTCAATAATGACGTATGTTCCCATAGTAACGCCAATAGGGACTTTCC
ATTGACGTCAATGGGTGGAGTATTTACGGTAAACTGCCCACTTGGCAGTACATCAAGTGTATCATATGCC
AAGTACGCCCCCTATTGACGTCAATGACGGTAAATGGCCCGCCTGGCATTATGCCCAGTACATGACCTTA
TGGGACTTTCCTACTTGGCAGTACATCTACGTATTAGTCATCGCTATTACCATGGTGATGCGGTTTTGGC
AGTACATCAATGGGCGTGGATAGCGGTTTGACTCACGGGGATTTCCAAGTCTCCACCCCATTGACGTCAA
TGGGAGTTTGTTTTGGCACCAAAATCAACGGGACTTTCCAAAATGTCGTAACAACTCCGCCCCATTGACG
CAAATGGGCGGTAGGCGTGTACGGTGGGAGGTCTATATAAGCAGAGCTCGTTTAGTGAACCGTCAGATCG
CCTGGAGACGCCATCCACGCTGTTTTGACCTCCATAGAAGACACCGACTCTACTAGAGGATCGCTAGCGC
TACCGGACTCAGATCTCGAGCTCATCGGGATCCAGGATGGACTACAAAGACGATGACGACAAGCTCGAGA
ATAAGGGCTGGCTGGAGCTGGAGAGCGACCCAGGCCTCTTCACCCTGCTCGTGGAAGATTTCGGTGTCAA
GGGGGTGCAAGTGGAGGAGATCTACGACCTTCAGAGCAAATGTCAGGGCCCTGTATATGGATTTATCTTC
CTGTTCAAATGGATCGAAGAGCGCCGGTCCCGGCGAAAGGTCTCTACCTTGGTGGATGATACGTCCGTGA
TTGATGATGATATTGTGAATAACATGTTCTTTGCCCACCAGCTGATACCCAACTCTTGTGCAACTCATGC
CTTGCTGAGCGTGCTCCTGAACTGCAGCAGCGTGGACCTGGTACCCACCCTGAGTCGCATGAAGGACTTC
ACCAAGGGTTTTAGCCCTGAGAGCAAAGGATATGCGATTGGCAATGCCCCGGAGTTGGCCAAGGCCCATA
ATAGCCATGCCAGGCCCGAGCCACGCCACCTCCCTGAGAAGCAGAATGGCCTTAGTGCAGTGCGGACCAT
GGAGGCGTTCCACTTTGTCAGCTATGTGCCTATCACAGGCCGGCTCTTTGAGCTGGATGGGCTGAAGGTC
TACCCCATTGACCATGGGCCCTGGGGGGAGGACGAGGAGTGGACAGACAAGGCCCGGCGGGTCATCATGG
AGCGTATCGGCCTCGCCACTGCAGGGGAGCCCTACCACGACATCCGCTTCAACCTGATGGCAGTGGTGCC
CGACCGCAGGATCAAGTATGAGGCCAGGCTGCATGTGCTGAAGGTGAACCGTCAGACAGTACTAGAGGCT
CTGCAGCAGCTGATAAGAGTAACACAGCCAGAGCTGATTCAGACCCACAAGTCTCAAGAGTCACAGCTGC
CTGAGGAGTCCAAGTCAGCCAGCAACAAGTCCCCGCTGGTGCTGGAAGCAAACAGGGCCCCTGCAGCCTC
TGAGGGCAACCACACAGATGGTGCAGAGGAGGCGGCTGGTTCATGCGCACAAGCCCCATCCCACAGCCCT
CCCAACAAACCCAAGCTAGTGGTGAAGCCTCCAGGCAGCAGCCTCAATGGGGTTCACCCCAACCCCACTC
CCATTGTCCAGCGGCTGCCGGCCTTTCTAGACAATCACAATTATGCCAAGTCCCCCATGCAGGAGGAAGA
AGACCTGGCGGCAGGTGTGGGCCGCAGCCGAGTTCCAGTCCGCCCACCCCAGCAGTACTCAGATGATGAG
GATGACTATGAGGATGACGAGGAGGATGACGTGCAGAACACCAACTCTGCCCTTAGGTATAAGGGGAAGG
GAACAGGGAAGCCAGGGGCATTGAGCGGTTCTGCTGATGGGCAACTGTCAGTGCTGCAGCCCAACACCAT
CAACGTCTTGGCTGAGAAGCTCAAAGAGTCCCAGAAGGACCTCTCAATTCCTCTGTCCATCAAGACTAGC
AGCGGGGCTGGGAGTCCGGCTGTGGCAGTGCCCACACACTCGCAGCCCTCACCCACCCCCAGCAATGAGA
GTACAGACACGGCCTCTGAGATCGGCAGTGCTTTCAACTCGCCACTGCGCTCGCCTATCCGCTCAGCCAA
CCCGACGCGGCCCTCCAGCCCTGTCACCTCCCACATCTCCAAGGTGCTTTTTGGAGAGGATGACAGCCTG
CTGCGTGTTGACTGCATACGCTACAACCGTGCTGTCCGTGATCTGGGTCCTGTCATCAGCACAGGCCTGC
TGCACCTGGCTGAGGATGGGGTGCTGAGTCCCCTGGCGCTGACAGAGGGTGGGAAGGGTTCCTCGCCCTC
CATCAGACCAATCCAAGGCAGCCAGGGGTCCAGCAGCCCAGTGGAGAAGGAGGTCGTGGAAGCCACGGAC
AGCAGAGAGAAGACGGGGATGGTGAGGCCTGGCGAGCCCTTGAGTGGGGAGAAATACTCACCCAAGGAGC
TGCTGGCACTGCTGAAGTGTGTGGAGGCTGAGATTGCAAACTATGAGGCGTGCCTCAAGGAGGAGGTAGA
GAAGAGGAAGAAGTTCAAGATTGATGACCAGAGAAGGACCCACAACTACGATGAGTTCATCTGCACCTTT
ATCTCCATGCTGGCTCAGGAAGGCATGCTGGCCAACCTAGTGGAGCAGAACATCTCCGTGCGGCGGCGCC
AAGGGGTCAGCATCGGCCGGCTCCACAAGCAGCGGAAGCCTGACCGGCGGAAACGCTCTCGCCCCTACAA
GGCCAAGCGCCAGTGAGAATTCCGACATGCTCTAGATAATTCTACCGGGTAGGGGAGGCGCTTTTCCCAA
GGCAGTCTGGAGCATGCGCTTTAGCAGCCCCGCTGGGCACTTGGCGCTACACAAGTGGCCTCTGGCCTCG
CACACATTCCACATCCACCGGTAGGCGCCAACCGGCTCCGTTCTTTGGTGGCCCCTTCGCGCCACCTTCT
ACTCCTCCCCTAGTCAGGAAGTTCCCCCCCGCCCCGCAGCTCGCGTCGTGCAGGACGTGACAAATGGAAG
TAGCACGTCTCACTAGTCTCGTGCAGATGGACAGCACCGCTGAGCAATGGAAGCGGGTAGGCCTTTGGGG
CAGCGGCCAATAGCAGCTTTGCTCCTTCGCTTTCTGGGCTCAGAGGCTGGGAAGGGGTGGGTCCGGGGGC
GGGCTCAGGGGCGGGCTCAGGGGCGGGGCGGGCGCCCGAAGGTCCTCCGGAGGCCCGGCATTCTGCACGC
TTCAAAAGCGCACGTCTGCCGCGCTGTTCTCCTCTTCCTCATCTCCGGGCCTTTCGACCTGCAGCCCAAG
CTTACCATGACCGAGTACAAGCCCACGGTGCGCCTCGCCACCCGCGACGACGTCCCCAGGGCCGTACGCA
CCCTCGCCGCCGCGTTCGCCGACTACCCCGCCACGCGCCACACCGTCGATCCGGACCGCCACATCGAGCG
GGTCACCGAGCTGCAAGAACTCTTCCTCACGCGCGTCGGGCTCGACATCGGCAAGGTGTGGGTCGCGGAC
GACGGCGCCGCGGTGGCGGTCTGGACCACGCCGGAGAGCGTCGAAGCGGGGGCGGTGTTCGCCGAGATCG
GCCCGCGCATGGCCGAGTTGAGCGGTTCCCGGCTGGCCGCGCAGCAACAGATGGAAGGCCTCCTGGCGCC
GCACCGGCCCAAGGAGCCCGCGTGGTTCCTGGCCACCGTCGGCGTCTCGCCCGACCACCAGGGCAAGGGT
CTGGGCAGCGCCGTCGTGCTCCCCGGAGTGGAGGCGGCCGAGCGCGCCGGGGTGCCCGCCTTCCTGGAGA
CCTCCGCGCCCCGCAACCTCCCCTTCTACGAGCGGCTCGGCTTCACCGTCACCGCCGACGTCGAGGTGCC
CGAAGGACCGCGCACCTGGTGCATGACCCGCAAGCCCGGTGCCTGACCGCGTCTGGAACAATCAACCTCT
GGATTACAAAATTTGTGAAAGATTGACTGGTATTCTTAACTATGTTGCTCCTTTTACGCTATGTGGATAC
GCTGCTTTAATGCCTTTGTATCATGCTATTGCTTCCCGTATGGCTTTCATTTTCTCCTCCTTGTATAAAT
CCTGGTTGCTGTCTCTTTATGAGGAGTTGTGGCCCGTTGTCAGGCAACGTGGCGTGGTGTGCACTGTGTT
TGCTGACGCAACCCCCACTGGTTGGGGCATTGCCACCACCTGTCAGCTCCTTTCCGGGACTTTCGCTTTC
CCCCTCCCTATTGCCACGGCGGAACTCATCGCCGCCTGCCTTGCCCGCTGCTGGACAGGGGCTCGGCTGT
TGGGCACTGACAATTCCGTGGTGTTGTCGGGGAAGCTGACGTCCTTTCCATGGCTGCTCGCCTGTGTTGC
CACCTGGATTCTGCGCGGGACGTCCTTCTGCTACGTCCCTTCGGCCCTCAATCCAGCGGACCTTCCTTCC
CGCGGCCTGCTGCCGGCTCTGCGGCCTCTTCCGCGTCTTCGCCTTCGCCCTCAGACGAGTCGGATCTCCC
TTTGGGCCGCCTCCCCGCCTGGAATTAATTCTGCAGTCGAGACCTAGAAAAACATGGAGCAATCACAAGT
AGCAATACAGCAGCTACCAATGCTGATTGTGCCTGGCTAGAAGCACAAGAGGAGGAGGAGGTGGGTTTTC
CAGTCACACCTCAGGTACCTTTAAGACCAATGACTTACAAGGCAGCTGTAGATCTTAGCCACTTTTTAAA
AGAAAAGAGGGGACTGGAAGGGCTAATTCACTCCCAACGAAGACAAGATATCCTTGATCTGTGGATCTAC
CACACACAAGGCTACTTCCCTGATTAGCAGAACTACACACCAGGGCCAGGGGTCAGATATCCACTGACCT
TTGGATGGTGCTACAAGCTAGTACCAGTTGAGCCAGATAAGGTAGAAGAGGCCAATAAAGGAGAGAACAC
CAGCTTGTTACACCCTGTGAGCCTGCATGGGATGGATGACCCGGAGAGAGAAGTGTTAGAGTGGAGGTTT
GACAGCCGCCTAGCATTTCATCACGTGGCCCGAGAGCTGCATCCGGAGTACTTCAAGAACTGCTGATATC
GAGCTTGCTACAAGGGACTTTCCGCTGGGGACTTTCCAGGGAGGCGTGGCCTGGGCGGGACTGGGGAGTG
GCGAGCCCTCAGATCCTGCATATAAGCAGCTGCTTTTTGCCTGTACTGGGTCTCTCTGGTTAGACCAGAT
CTGAGCCTGGGAGCTCTCTGGCTAACTAGGGAACCCACTGCTTAAGCCTCAATAAAGCTTGCCTTGAGTG
CTTCAAGTAGTGTGTGCCCGTCTGTTGTGTGACTCTGGTAACTAGAGATCCCTCAGACCCTTTTAGTCAG
TGTGGAAAATCTCTAGCAGTAGTAGTTCATGTCATCTTATTATTCAGTATTTATAACTTGCAAAGAAATG
AATATCAGAGAGTGAGAGGCCTTGACATTGCTAGCGTTTTACCGTCGACCTCTAGCTAGAGCTTGGCGTA
ATCATGGTCATAGCTGTTTCCTGTGTGAAATTGTTATCCGCTCACAATTCCACACAACATACGAGCCGGA
AGCATAAAGTGTAAAGCCTGGGGTGCCTAATGAGTGAGCTAACTCACATTAATTGCGTTGCGCTCACTGC
CCGCTTTCCAGTCGGGAAACCTGTCGTGCCAGCTGCATTAATGAATCGGCCAACGCGCGGGGAGAGGCGG
TTTGCGTATTGGGCGCTCTTCCGCTTCCTCGCTCACTGACTCGCTGCGCTCGGTCGTTCGGCTGCGGCGA
GCGGTATCAGCTCACTCAAAGGCGGTAATACGGTTATCCACAGAATCAGGGGATAACGCAGGAAAGAACA
TGTGAGCAAAAGGCCAGCAAAAGGCCAGGAACCGTAAAAAGGCCGCGTTGCTGGCGTTTTTCCATAGGCT
CCGCCCCCCTGACGAGCATCACAAAAATCGACGCTCAAGTCAGAGGTGGCGAAACCCGACAGGACTATAA
AGATACCAGGCGTTTCCCCCTGGAAGCTCCCTCGTGCGCTCTCCTGTTCCGACCCTGCCGCTTACCGGAT
ACCTGTCCGCCTTTCTCCCTTCGGGAAGCGTGGCGCTTTCTCATAGCTCACGCTGTAGGTATCTCAGTTC
GGTGTAGGTCGTTCGCTCCAAGCTGGGCTGTGTGCACGAACCCCCCGTTCAGCCCGACCGCTGCGCCTTA
TCCGGTAACTATCGTCTTGAGTCCAACCCGGTAAGACACGACTTATCGCCACTGGCAGCAGCCACTGGTA
ACAGGATTAGCAGAGCGAGGTATGTAGGCGGTGCTACAGAGTTCTTGAAGTGGTGGCCTAACTACGGCTA
CACTAGAAGAACAGTATTTGGTATCTGCGCTCTGCTGAAGCCAGTTACCTTCGGAAAAAGAGTTGGTAGC
TCTTGATCCGGCAAACAAACCACCGCTGGTAGCGGTGGTTTTTTTGTTTGCAAGCAGCAGATTACGCGCA
GAAAAAAAGGATCTCAAGAAGATCCTTTGATCTTTTCTACGGGGTCTGACGCTCAGTGGAACGAAAACTC
ACGTTAAGGGATTTTGGTCATGAGATTATCAAAAAGGATCTTCACCTAGATCCTTTTAAATTAAAAATGA
AGTTTTAAATCAATCTAAAGTATATATGAGTAAACTTGGTCTGACAGTTACCAATGCTTAATCAGTGAGG
CACCTATCTCAGCGATCTGTCTATTTCGTTCATCCATAGTTGCCTGACTCCCCGTCGTGTAGATAACTAC
GATACGGGAGGGCTTACCATCTGGCCCCAGTGCTGCAATGATACCGCGAGACCCACGCTCACCGGCTCCA
GATTTATCAGCAATAAACCAGCCAGCCGGAAGGGCCGAGCGCAGAAGTGGTCCTGCAACTTTATCCGCCT
CCATCCAGTCTATTAATTGTTGCCGGGAAGCTAGAGTAAGTAGTTCGCCAGTTAATAGTTTGCGCAACGT
TGTTGCCATTGCTACAGGCATCGTGGTGTCACGCTCGTCGTTTGGTATGGCTTCATTCAGCTCCGGTTCC
CAACGATCAAGGCGAGTTACATGATCCCCCATGTTGTGCAAAAAAGCGGTTAGCTCCTTCGGTCCTCCGA
TCGTTGTCAGAAGTAAGTTGGCCGCAGTGTTATCACTCATGGTTATGGCAGCACTGCATAATTCTCTTAC
TGTCATGCCATCCGTAAGATGCTTTTCTGTGACTGGTGAGTACTCAACCAAGTCATTCTGAGAATAGTGT
ATGCGGCGACCGAGTTGCTCTTGCCCGGCGTCAATACGGGATAATACCGCGCCACATAGCAGAACTTTAA
AAGTGCTCATCATTGGAAAACGTTCTTCGGGGCGAAAACTCTCAAGGATCTTACCGCTGTTGAGATCCAG
TTCGATGTAACCCACTCGTGCACCCAACTGATCTTCAGCATCTTTTACTTTCACCAGCGTTTCTGGGTGA
GCAAAAACAGGAAGGCAAAATGCCGCAAAAAAGGGAATAAGGGCGACACGGAAATGTTGAATACTCATAC
TCTTCCTTTTTCAATATTATTGAAGCATTTATCAGGGTTATTGTCTCATGAGCGGATACATATTTGAATG
TATTTAGAAAAATAAACAAATAGGGGTTCCGCGCACATTTCCCCGAAAAGTGCCACCTGACGTCGACGGA
TCGGGAGATCAACTTGTTTATTGCAGCTTATAATGGTTACAAATAAAGCAATAGCATCACAAATTTCACA
AATAAAGCATTTTTTTCACTGCATTCTAGTTGTGGTTTGTCCAAACTCATCAATGTATCTTATCATGTCT
GGATCAACTGGATAACTCAAGCTAACCAAAATCATCCCAAACTTCCCACCCCATACCCTATTACCACTGC
CAATTACCTGTGGTTTCATTTACTCTAAACCTGTGATTCCTCTGAATTATTTTCATTTTAAAGAAATTGT
ATTTGTTAAATATGTACTACAAACTTAGTAGT
